Addgene plasmid #18614: T4 Lysozyme R148-[VP] WT*
Depositing lab: Brian Matthews. Depositing organization: University of Oregon.
Backbone
  Vector backbone: pHS1403
  Backbone size w/o insert (bp): 5000
  Vector type: Bacterial Expression
Growth in bacteria
  Bacterial resistance: Ampicillin, 100 μg/mL
  Growth temperature: 37°C
  Growth strain: DH5alpha
  Copy number: High Copy
Gene/Insert
  Gene/Insert name: T4 Lysozyme (alt name: 9)
  Species: Bacteriophage T4
  Insert size (bp): 600
  Mutation: R148-[VP] WT*
  GenBank ID: NP_049736
  Entrez Gene: e (a.k.a. T4p123)
  Cloning method: Restriction Enzyme; 5′ cloning site BamHI (not destroyed); 3′ cloning site HindIII (not destroyed)
  Sequencing primers: 5′ na; 3′ GGCGTATCACGAGGCCC
Terms and licenses: Academic/Nonprofit Terms; Industry Terms: Not Available to Industry
Depositor comments: The BamHI site is 27 bp from the ATG and the HindIII site is 115 bp from the stop.
How to cite: T4 Lysozyme R148-[VP] WT* was a gift from Brian Matthews (Addgene plasmid # 18614 ; http://n2t.net/addgene:18614 ; RRID:Addgene_18614)
