[The description below was written by a language model from this plasmid's Addgene catalogue record.]
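Description:
T4 Lysozyme R148-[VP] WT* is a bacterial expression plasmid built on the pHS1403 backbone (about 5 kb without insert) that carries a variant of the bacteriophage T4 lysozyme gene (gene e). It is a high-copy plasmid maintained in E. coli under ampicillin selection. The record gives no feature table and does not state the promoter, the origin of replication or any other regulatory elements of pHS1403, so how expression is driven cannot be described from the available information. No fusion tags or reporters are listed.

The insert is roughly 600 bp and was cloned as a BamHI–HindIII fragment, with both sites preserved. According to the depositor's comments, the BamHI site lies 27 bp from the start codon and the HindIII site 115 bp from the stop codon, so the fragment includes short flanking untranslated sequence on either side of the coding region and can be excised or transferred intact with these two enzymes. The mutation is recorded as "R148-[VP] WT*". This notation most plausibly indicates a valine–proline insertion adjacent to arginine 148, made in the WT* background, a name commonly used for the cysteine-free pseudo-wild-type T4 lysozyme. The record itself does not spell out either point, so this reading should be treated as an interpretation.

The record does not give an explicit purpose. A construct of this kind suits recombinant production of the variant protein in bacteria, for example to examine how a defined sequence change affects lysozyme structure, stability or folding.
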