>Addgene plasmid #18614 | T4 Lysozyme R148-[VP] WT* | addgene partial sequence | sequence record 24399 | 3primeUP
TANGAAAAGCCCGCTCATTAGGCGGGCTCAGATCTGCTCATGTTTGACAGCTTATCATCGATAAGCTTCG
GCAATAAATTCTTGATATGTTTTCATATGTTTCCTTTAAATATTTTAATTAGTAATTGTCTATTCAAGTA
ATTGTGAATATACTATCACAATTCCAAGAGAAAGTAAACAGCTTTATAGATTTTTATACGCGTCCCAAGT
GCCAGTTCTAAACGTTGTAATGACGGGGACTCGTTTTGCGCGATTAGGTGTTTGATTATACCATCTACTT
TTAGCTAAGTTAACTGCTGCTTCATCCCAGCGTTTTTGTTGAAGCATACGTAAAGAGTTAGTAAATCCTG
CCACACCGGTTTCTCCCATTTGGAAAACCATATTAATCAATGCAGCGCGACGAACCGCATCAAGAGAATC
ATAAACCGGTTTTAATTTAGCATTTCTCAGAATTCCGCGAACAGCAGCATCAACATCCTGATTAAAGAGT
TTTTCAGCCTCATCTTTTGTAATTACACCATTAGTATTACGCCCAATAGCTTTATCTAATTCAGATTTAG
CAGCATTAAGTGATGGACTTTTTGTAAGCAAATGACCGATGCCAATAGTGTAATAGCCTTCTGTGTCTTT
ATAGATTTTAAGTCTAAGACCTTCATCTATACGTAACATTTCAAATATATTCATAATACCTCCTAAGCAT
CGATGGATCCTGTTTCCTGTGTGAAATTGTTATCCGCTCACAATTCCACACATTATACGAGCCGATGATT
AATTGTCAACAGGGGGATGGGGAGTAAGCTGAC
